Addgene plasmid #57164: PA-GFP Golgi
Purpose: Localization: Golgi, Excitation: 400 / 504, Emission: 515 / 517
Depositing lab: Michael Davidson. Depositing organization: Florida State University, Tallahassee.
Backbone
  Vector backbone: PA-GFP Golgi
  Backbone size w/o insert (bp): 4750
  Vector type: Mammalian Expression
  Selectable markers: Neomycin (select with G418)
Growth in bacteria
  Bacterial resistance: Kanamycin, 50 μg/mL
  Growth temperature: 37°C
  Growth strain: DH5alpha
  Copy number: High Copy
Gene/Insert
  Gene/Insert name: Golgi (alt name: NM_001497.3)
  Species: H. sapiens (human)
  Entrez Gene: B4GALT1 (a.k.a. B4GAL-T1, CDG2D, CLDLFIB, GGTB2, GT1, GTB, beta4Gal-T1)
  Promoter: CMV
  Tag / fusion protein: PA-GFP Golgi
  Cloning method: Unknown
  Sequencing primers: 5′ CMV-F; 3′ SV40pA-R
Terms and licenses: Academic/Nonprofit Terms; Industry Terms
Depositor comments: . Excitation = 400 / 504; Emission = 515 / 517
How to cite: PA-GFP Golgi was a gift from Michael Davidson (Addgene plasmid # 57164 ; http://n2t.net/addgene:57164 ; RRID:Addgene_57164)
