[The description below was written by a language model from this plasmid's Addgene catalogue record and pLannotate feature annotations shown in this document.]
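Description:
PA-GFP Golgi is a mammalian expression plasmid that produces a Golgi-targeted, photoactivatable green fluorescent protein. The full sequence record is about 4.9 kb and has the layout of a standard N1-type fluorescent protein fusion vector. The CMV immediate early enhancer and promoter drive a short fragment of human B4GALT1 (beta-1,4-galactosyltransferase 1). This fragment is joined through residual multiple cloning site sequence to the coding region of monomeric PA-GFP and is followed by an SV40 polyadenylation signal. The B4GALT1 segment is only about 180 bp, so it is a partial coding sequence from the enzyme rather than the whole protein. It serves as the localization signal that retains the downstream fluorescent protein at the Golgi apparatus. PA-GFP is an Aequorea victoria GFP variant that is weakly fluorescent until it is irradiated with violet light. This matches the recorded excitation values of 400 and 504 nm and emission values of 515 and 517 nm for the two states.

The plasmid replicates in E. coli from a high-copy ColE1/pUC-type origin and also carries an f1 origin. A single Tn5 NeoR/KanR gene is placed behind tandem bacterial (bla) and SV40 early promoters and is terminated by the HSV TK polyadenylation signal. This gene gives kanamycin resistance in bacteria and G418 resistance in transfected mammalian cells. The short large T antigen, ble and bGH poly(A) annotations are fragmentary hits, most likely backbone remnants or partial matches rather than functional elements. The construct suits live-cell imaging in which a chosen pool of Golgi-localized protein is photoactivated and then tracked over time, although the record itself states only the localization and spectral properties.
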