Features (pLannotate 1.2.2; 17 found; start..end, strand, type, name):
      1..304     +  enhancer       CMV enhancer: human cytomegalovirus immediate early enhancer
    305..508     +  promoter       CMV promoter: human cytomegalovirus (CMV) immediate early promoter
    531..561     +  misc_feature   MCS (fragment): multiple cloning site
    568..750     +  CDS            B4GALT1 (fragment): B4GT1_HUMAN - Also known as GGTB2. Experimental evidence at protein level: Swiss-Prot protein existence level 1. [Processed beta-1,4-galactosyltransferase 1]: The cell surface form functions as a recognition molecule during a variety of cell to cell and cell to matrix interactions, as those occurring during development and egg fertilization, by binding to specific oligosaccharide ligands on opposing cells or in the extracellular matrix. From Homo sapiens (Human).
    745..776     +  misc_feature   MCS (fragment): multiple cloning site
    790..1506    +  CDS            mPA-GFP: mPA-GFP is a fluorescent protein published in 2002, derived from Aequorea victoria. It is reported to be a monomer.
   1526..1609    +  CDS            large T antigen (fragment): large T antigen from SV40 (simian virus 40)
   1632..1753    +  polyA_signal   SV40 poly(A) signal: SV40 polyadenylation signal
   1787..2215    -  rep_origin     f1 ori (sequence partly withheld): f1 bacteriophage origin of replication; arrow indicates direction of (+) strand synthesis
   2242..2346    +  promoter       AmpR promoter: bla
   2348..2705    +  promoter       SV40 promoter: SV40 enhancer and early promoter
   2740..3534    +  CDS            NeoR/KanR: aminoglycoside phosphotransferase from Tn5; aph(3')-II (or nptII); confers resistance to neomycin, kanamycin, and G418 (Geneticin®)
   3555..3707    +  CDS            ble (fragment): BLE_KLEPN - Experimental evidence at protein level: Swiss-Prot protein existence level 1. Binding protein with a strong affinity to the bleomycin family of antibiotics. Binds to CL990; an antimitotic-antibiotic compound. From Klebsiella pneumoniae.
   3766..3813    +  polyA_signal   HSV TK poly(A) signal: herpes simplex virus thymidine kinase polyadenylation signal (Cole and Stacy, 1985)
   3904..3920    -  polyA_signal   bGH poly(A) signal (fragment): bovine growth hormone polyadenylation signal
   4142..4730    +  rep_origin     ori: high-copy-number ColE1/pMB1/pBR322/pUC origin of replication
   4845..4904    +  enhancer       CMV enhancer (fragment): human cytomegalovirus immediate early enhancer
>Addgene plasmid #57164 | PA-GFP Golgi | addgene full sequence | sequence record 189268 | Addgene NGS Result
CGTTACATAACTTACGGTAAATGGCCCGCCTGGCTGACCGCCCAACGACCCCCGCCCATTGACGTCAATA
ATGACGTATGTTCCCATAGTAACGCCAATAGGGACTTTCCATTGACGTCAATGGGTGGAGTATTTACGGT
AAACTGCCCACTTGGCAGTACATCAAGTGTATCATATGCCAAGTACGCCCCCTATTGACGTCAATGACGG
TAAATGGCCCGCCTGGCATTATGCCCAGTACATGACCTTATGGGACTTTCCTACTTGGCAGTACATCTAC
GTATTAGTCATCGCTATTACCATGGTGATGCGGTTTTGGCAGTACATCAATGGGCGTGGATAGCGGTTTG
ACTCACGGGGATTTCCAAGTCTCCACCCCATTGACGTCAATGGGAGTTTGTTTTGGCACCAAAATCAACG
GGACTTTCCAAAATGTCGTAACAACTCCGCCCCATTGACGCAAATGGGCGGTAGGCGTGTACGGTGGGAG
GTCTATATAAGCAGAGCTGGTTTAGTGAACCGTCAGATCCGCTAGCGCTACCGGACTCAGATCTCGAGCT
CGCCACCATGAGGCTTCGGGAGCCGCTCCTGAGCGGCAGCGCCGCGATGCCAGGCGCGTCCCTACAGCGG
GCCTGCCGCCTGCTCGTGGCCGTCTGCGCTCTGCACCTTGGCGTCACCCTCGTTTACTACCTGGCTGGCC
GCGACCTGAGCCGCCTGCCCCAACTGGTCGGAGTCTCCACACCGCTGCAGTCGACGGTACCGCGGGCCCG
GGATCCACCGGTCGCCACCATGGTGAGCAAGGGCGAGGAGCTGTTCACCGGGGTGGTGCCCATCCTGGTC
GAGCTGGACGGCGACGTAAACGGCCACAAGTTCAGCGTGTCCGGCGAGGGCGAGGGCGATGCCACCTACG
GCAAGCTGACCCTGAAGTTCATCTGCACCACCGGCAAGCTGCCCGTGCCCTGGCCCACCCTCGTGACCAC
CTTCAGCTACGGCGTGCAGTGCTTCAGCCGCTACCCCGACCACATGAAGCAGCACGACTTCTTCAAGTCC
GCCATGCCCGAAGGCTACGTCCAGGAGCGCACCATCTTCTTCAAGGACGACGGCAACTACAAGACCCGCG
CCGAGGTGAAGTTCGAGGGCGACACCCTGGTGAACCGCATCGAGCTGAAGGGCATCGACTTCAAGGAGGA
CGGCAACATCCTGGGGCACAAGCTGGAGTACAACTACAACAGCCACAACGTCTATATCATGGCCGACAAG
CAGAAGAACGGCATCAAGGCCAACTTCAAGATCCGCCACAACATCGAGGACGGCAGCGTGCAGCTCGCCG
ACCACTACCAGCAGAACACCCCCATCGGCGACGGCCCCGTGCTGCTGCCCGACAACCACTACCTGAGCCA
CCAGTCCAAGCTGAGCAAAGACCCCAACGAGAAGCGCGATCACATGGTCCTGCTGGAGTTCGTGACCGCC
GCCGGGATCACTCTCGGCATGGACGAGCTGTACAAGTAAAGCGGCCGCGACTCTAGATCATAATCAGCCA
TACCACATTTGTAGAGGTTTTACTTGCTTTAAAAAACCTCCCACACCTCCCCCTGAACCTGAAACATAAA
ATGAATGCAATTGTTGTTGTTAACTTGTTTATTGCAGCTTATAATGGTTACAAATAAAGCAATAGCATCA
CAAATTTCACAAATAAAGCATTTTTTTCACTGCATTCTAGTTGTGGTTTGTCCAAACTCATCAATGTATC
TTAAGGCGTAAATTGTAAGCGTTAATATTTTGTTAAAATTCGCGTTAAATTTTTGTTAAATCAGCTCATT
TTTTAACCAATAGGCCGAAATCGGCAAAATCCCTTATAAATCAAAAGAATAGACCGAGATAGGGT
[37 nt withheld, positions 1886-1922]
AAAGAACGTGGACTCCAACGTCAAAGG
[49 nt withheld, positions 1950-1998]
T
[91 nt withheld, positions 2000-2090]
G
[124 nt withheld, positions 2092-2215]
CAGGTGGCACTTTTCGGGGAAATGTGCGCGGAACCCCTATTTGTTTATTTTTCTAAATACATTCAAATAT
GTATCCGCTCATGAGACAATAACCCTGATAAATGCTTCAATAATATTGAAAAAGGAAGAGTCCTGAGGCG
GAAAGAACCAGCTGTGGAATGTGTGTCAGTTAGGGTGTGGAAAGTCCCCAGGCTCCCCAGCAGGCAGAAG
TATGCAAAGCATGCATCTCAATTAGTCAGCAACCAGGTGTGGAAAGTCCCCAGGCTCCCCAGCAGGCAGA
AGTATGCAAAGCATGCATCTCAATTAGTCAGCAACCATAGTCCCGCCCCTAACTCCGCCCATCCCGCCCC
TAACTCCGCCCAGTTCCGCCCATTCTCCGCCCCATGGCTGACTAATTTTTTTTATTTATGCAGAGGCCGA
GGCCGCCTCGGCCTCTGAGCTATTCCAGAAGTAGTGAGGAGGCTTTTTTGGAGGCCTAGGCTTTTGCAAA
GATCGATCAAGAGACAGGATGAGGATCGTTTCGCATGATTGAACAAGATGGATTGCACGCAGGTTCTCCG
GCCGCTTGGGTGGAGAGGCTATTCGGCTATGACTGGGCACAACAGACAATCGGCTGCTCTGATGCCGCCG
TGTTCCGGCTGTCAGCGCAGGGGCGCCCGGTTCTTTTTGTCAAGACCGACCTGTCCGGTGCCCTGAATGA
ACTGCAAGACGAGGCAGCGCGGCTATCGTGGCTGGCCACGACGGGCGTTCCTTGCGCAGCTGTGCTCGAC
GTTGTCACTGAAGCGGGAAGGGACTGGCTGCTATTGGGCGAAGTGCCGGGGCAGGATCTCCTGTCATCTC
ACCTTGCTCCTGCCGAGAAAGTATCCATCATGGCTGATGCAATGCGGCGGCTGCATACGCTTGATCCGGC
TACCTGCCCATTCGACCACCAAGCGAAACATCGCATCGAGCGAGCACGTACTCGGATGGAAGCCGGTCTT
GTCGATCAGGATGATCTGGACGAAGAGCATCAGGGGCTCGCGCCAGCCGAACTGTTCGCCAGGCTCAAGG
CGAGCATGCCCGACGGCGAGGATCTCGTCGTGACCCATGGCGATGCCTGCTTGCCGAATATCATGGTGGA
AAATGGCCGCTTTTCTGGATTCATCGACTGTGGCCGGCTGGGTGTGGCGGACCGCTATCAGGACATAGCG
TTGGCTACCCGTGATATTGCTGAAGAGCTTGGCGGCGAATGGGCTGACCGCTTCCTCGTGCTTTACGGTA
TCGCCGCTCCCGATTCGCAGCGCATCGCCTTCTATCGCCTTCTTGACGAGTTCTTCTGAGCGGGACTCTG
GGGTTCGAAATGACCGACCAAGCGACGCCCAACCTGCCATCACGAGATTTCGATTCCACCGCCGCCTTCT
ATGAAAGGTTGGGCTTCGGAATCGTTTTCCGGGACGCCGGCTGGATGATCCTCCAGCGCGGGGATCTCAT
GCTGGAGTTCTTCGCCCACCCTAGGGGGAGGCTAACTGAAACACGGAAGGAGACAATACCGGAAGGAACC
CGCGCTATGACGGCAATAAAAAGACAGAATAAAACGCACGGTGTTGGGTCGTTTGTTCATAAACGCGGGG
TTCGGTCCCAGGGCTGGCACTCTGTCGATACCCCACCGAGACCCCATTGGGGCCAATACGCCCGCGTTTC
TTCCTTTTCCCCACCCCACCCCCCAAGTTCGGGTGAAGGCCCAGGGCTCGCAGCCAACGTCGGGGCGGCA
GGCCCTGCCATAGCCTCAGGTTACTCATATATACTTTAGATTGATTTAAAACTTCATTTTTAATTTAAAA
GGATCTAGGTGAAGATCCTTTTTGATAATCTCATGACCAAAATCCCTTAACGTGAGTTTTCGTTCCACTG
AGCGTCAGACCCCGTAGAAAAGATCAAAGGATCTTCTTGAGATCCTTTTTTTCTGCGCGTAATCTGCTGC
TTGCAAACAAAAAAACCACCGCTACCAGCGGTGGTTTGTTTGCCGGATCAAGAGCTACCAACTCTTTTTC
CGAAGGTAACTGGCTTCAGCAGAGCGCAGATACCAAATACTGTTCTTCTAGTGTAGCCGTAGTTAGGCCA
CCACTTCAAGAACTCTGTAGCACCGCCTACATACCTCGCTCTGCTAATCCTGTTACCAGTGGCTGCTGCC
AGTGGCGATAAGTCGTGTCTTACCGGGTTGGACTCAAGACGATAGTTACCGGATAAGGCGCAGCGGTCGG
GCTGAACGGGGGGTTCGTGCACACAGCCCAGCTTGGAGCGAACGACCTACACCGAACTGAGATACCTACA
GCGTGAGCTATGAGAAAGCGCCACGCTTCCCGAAGGGAGAAAGGCGGACAGGTATCCGGTAAGCGGCAGG
GTCGGAACAGGAGAGCGCACGAGGGAGCTTCCAGGGGGAAACGCCTGGTATCTTTATAGTCCTGTCGGGT
TTCGCCACCTCTGACTTGAGCGTCGATTTTTGTGATGCTCGTCAGGGGGGCGGAGCCTATGGAAAAACGC
CAGCAACGCGGCCTTTTTACGGTTCCTGGCCTTTTGCTGGCCTTTTGCTCACATGTTCTTTCCTGCGTTA
TCCCCTGATTCTGTGGATAACCGTATTACCGCCATGCATTAGTTATTAATAGTAATCAATTACGGGGTCA
TTAGTTCATAGCCCATATATGGAGTTCCG
