>Addgene plasmid #57164 | PA-GFP Golgi | addgene partial sequence | sequence record 115117 | CMV-F 5'-CGCAAATGGGCGGTAGGCGTG-3'
TCAGATCCGCTAGCGCTACCGGACTCAGATCTCGAGCTCGCCACCATGAGGCTTCGGGAGCCGCTCCTGA
GCGGCAGCGCCGCGATGCCAGGCGCGTCCCTACAGCGGGCCTGCCGCCTGCTCGTGGCCGTCTGCGCTCT
GCACCTTGGCGTCACCCTCGTTTACTACCTGGCTGGCCGCGACCTGAGCCGCCTGCCCCAACTGGTCGGA
GTCTCCACACCGCTGCAGTCGACGGTACCGCGGGCCCGGGATCCACCGGTCGCCACCATGGTGAGCAAGG
GCGAGGAGCTGTTCACCGGGGTGGTGCCCATCCTGGTCGAGCTGGACGGCGACGTAAACGGCCACAAGTT
CAGCGTGTCCGGCGAGGGCGAGGGCGATGCCACCTACGGCAAGCTGACCCTGAAGTTCATCTGCACCACC
GGCAAGCTGCCCGTGCCCTGGCCCACCCTCGTGACCACCTTCAGCTACGGCGTGCAGTGCTTCAGCCGCT
ACCCCGACCACATGAAGCAGCACGACTTCTTCAAGTCCGCCATGCCCGAAGGCTACGTCCAGGAGCGCAC
CATCTTCTTCAAGGACGACGGCAACTACAAGACCCGCGCCGAGGTGAAGTTCGAGGGCGACACCCTGGTG
AACCGCATCGAGCTGAAGGGCATCGACTTCAAGGAGGACGGCAACATCCTGGGGCACAAGCTGGAGTACA
ACTACAACAGCCACAACGTC
